>Addgene plasmid #156970 | pD649-HAsp-SEMA3E-Fc(DAPA)-AviTag-6xHis | addgene full sequence | sequence record 493102 | Addgene NGS Result
GTGTACACCTGGGGCTCCCGTGGCTGGCCCTTGGCCTTGCTGATTGTCTTTTCGATTGGGGCAGCCAGGG
CCTTGTTGGAGACTTTGCACTTGTATTCTTTGCCGTTCAGCCAGTCCTGGTGCAGCACGGTCAGCACGGA
CACCACCCTGTAGGTGCTGTTGTACTGCTCCTCTCTGGGCTTGGTCTTGGCGTTGTGCACCTCCACGCCG
TCCACGTACCAGTTGAACTTCACCTCTGGGTCCTCGTGGGACACGGCCACCACCACGCAGGTCACCTCGG
GGGTCCTGCTGATCATCAGGGTGTCCTTGGGCTTGGGGGGGAACAGGAACACGGAAGGCCCTCCCAGCAG
TTCTGGAGCTGGGCAGGGGGGGCAGGTGTGGGTCTTGTCGCCGCCCGGCGCGCCAGAGTCCAGGGTGTGT
CTAGGCAGTCTGTAGTGCTCGGGCTTGCTCCGCAGCTTTTTCTCTTGAGGATTGGCGTACTTCCACTTGG
AGGGGCTCATCTTCAGTTTCTTCCGCTTCCGGTCGGTGCACCACACTTTCTCGCAGTACTCTTCCACTCG
CTGGAAGTTGCTGTAGCCGATGAGCTGCAGGAACTCTTTGTACCAAGGCTTGGCGCCCTGAGAGATGCTG
CTCTGAGCAGGACAAGGCATTCTGTGGTGCCGGTCCTCTTCGTCGTCCTTGTTGAACATGTCCTCGACCT
TCTCTTCTTCCACCACCTCGAGGGTGATCTTCCGCACTGTGTGCACGAAGCTGTGTTCCACGGTCTGGCA
AAAGTAGGTGCCGGCGTCAGACTTGTGCAGTCTCAGGAACAGCAGGCCCAGATCCATCTTGACCACGCGG
TCGTCTGTCTTGACTTCCTCTTTCCGTGTCTCGCGGCCCTTCTGCACGAACCAAATCACTTTGGCCTGCA
GACTCCGAGGGGTGCATTCCAGCAGTGTGCTGTTGTTCTCGATGCCGTAGGCCAGGTGTTCCTCTGTCTT
GTCCAGGGCGTCGCCCACAAACTGCTGTCCAAAGCACTGCTGAGCGGCATTTCCGTGCCGCACATCCTGC
CGTCTGAATCTTCTCTTGGCGTGGGTGCCTGTAGGATAGTACCGGCTGCAGCTGATGCCATCCCAGGCAC
AATATGGATCTCTGGCCAGGCAGCAATCGGCGCAGGCGCTGCCATACATATCACAGTGGTGGAACCGCAC
TTGGGCCACAGCAGATGCAGAGCCGATGTACAGCTGCTGCCGCTTGCTGCTGATTTCCATGCTGATGATA
GGCACGGGGTCCTTGAAGATCTGGAGTTCTTCCAGGATCACTTCTTCCATGGATTCCATCTCTTGATTGT
AGATGGTGATCACTTTCAGCACGATGCCGTTGTCGGTGCCGATGAACAGCACGTCGTACTGGCCATCCTC
AGCTTCCACTCTGTCCACGGCGATCTGCTTCAGGTTGTACTTGCCGTCGGTCTTAACCAGGATGGGCTTC
TTGTGAGCGGGCTTGATGGCCTGGTACATCAGAGGGTGAGATCTGGCGAATCTGATGGCGTCGTCAGGGT
AGTCCTTGGTGGTGCCGTATCTGCCGCCATTCACTTTAGAGGCGCAGCTGCCAGGTCTAGGATAGGGCAC
TTTGCCCTCGTACACGCTCCAATGATACTCGGGGCCCTCTTTGTGAGCATAGGGGCCGTTGAAGGCGGCT
CTGATGCTAGACATGTGGTACACGCAAATGGCGTGGCCTCTGAAGATGTTGCTGGTGGTGTTGAACAGGC
CGAAGATCACAGGGTTCTTGTGGTCCCTGGTAGGCAGCAGGAACACATCTTCCAGCTCGTCGAAGTAGGT
GTCGATGCCATTCATGCCGGGCACGCTACACACGAGTCTGGCCTTCAGGAAGGTGGACCACTTGTTGACC
AGGATTCTCTGGCCGCCAACGTCGTTCACACACAGTCTCCCCACTCTGGTGTAGATGGCGTGGGCATTGT
TCTCGGCTTCCAGGGCCTTCTCGGTGAAGAAGAAGTACACCTTGTTGTCGTCCCTGTCCTCGTTGTCGGG
GATCATGTAGCTGCCCACGAACTTGGGTTCTTTCAGCAGTCTCTCGTCATCGTGCTCGGTTCTGATGTGG
GCCAGTCTGCCCATAGACCGGAAGATGGCGGCATCTCTGCTCCAATAGTCGCTGTACAGGCCGGCGAACA
GCTCAGATCCGATCAGGGTGCTGATGAAGCTGCTGCTGGGATCAAATGGACATCTGCCTCTGCCGCGCTC
GCTTCTGGGGCTTTCCAGGTGAAACAGAGGATCTTCCAGGTGGTAGCCCACTCTGATAAAGGCGCACACA
GGATCAAAAGCGCCGGTGCCGCAGGTCAGCAGATGGGTTCTGTTGTAGTGGTGCAGCACCCGCACATAAT
TGGCACACTCGCCGGCGTCTTTGCCCTTCATGATGCACTCTTCCATCTTCAGGGCTGTGCTAGGCCAGTG
GATCTCTTTGTAGCCGTCGCTGATCCGTTCCAGGCTCAGGCTGTACACCAGATCTCTGCCGCCGACGAAC
AGTCTCTCTTGGTACTCGTCCAGCAGCATTGTGTGCAGGTCCAGAAAGCCGAAGGGGCTGTGAAAGATGC
TGGTCCGGTTCAGGTTCAGCAGCTCTTTGTGGCTCAGCCGCAGTCTAGGATGTGTTGTATCAGCGGCGGC
CGCAGCGAACACCAGGCAGAAGATGTAGCTCAGGGCAATGATGGTCTTCATGGTGGCGCTAGCAGGCGCG
TTTTCGATAGAACCGAGGTGCAGTTGGACCTGGGAGTGGACACCTGTGGAGAGAAAGGCAAAGTGGATGT
TATTCTATAGTGTCACCTAAATCGTATGTGTATGATACATAAGGTTATGTATTAATTGTAGCCGCGTTCT
AACGAAGCCAAGGGGGTGGGCCTATAGACTCTATAGGCGGTACTTACGTCACTCTTGGCACGGGGAATCC
GCGTTCCAATGCACCGTTCCCGGCCGCGGAGGCTGGATCGGTCCCGGTGTCTTCTATGGAGGTCAAAACA
GCGTGGATGGCGTCTCCAGGCGATCTGACGGTTCACTAAACGAGCTCTGCTTATATAGACCTCCCACCGT
ACACGCCTACCGCCCATTTGCGTCAATGGGGCGGAGTTGTTACGACATTTTGGAAAGTCCCGTTGATTTT
GGTGCCAAAACAAACTCCCATTGACGTCAATGGGGTGGAGACTTGGAAATCCCCGTGAGTCAAACCGCTA
TCCACGCCCATTGATGTACTGCCAAAACCGCATCACCATGGTAATAGCGATGACTAATACGTAGATGTAC
TGCCAAGTAGGAAAGTCCCATAAGGTCATGTACTGGGCATAATGCCAGGCGGGCCATTTACCGTCATTGA
CGTCAATAGGGGGCGTACTTGGCATATGATACACTTGATGTACTGCCAAGTGGGCAGTTTACCGTAAATA
CTCCACCCATTGACGTCAATGGAAAGTCCCTATTGGCGTTACTATGGGAACATACGTCATTATTGACGTC
AATGGGCGGGGGTCGTTGGGCGGTCAGCCAGGCGGGCCATTTACCGTAAGTTATGTAACGCGGAACTCCA
TATATGGGCTATGAACTAATGACCCCGTAATTGATTACTATTAATAACTAGTCAATAATCAATGCCAACA
TGGCGGTCATATTGGACATGAGCCAATATAAATGTACATATTATGATATAGATACAACGTATGCAATGGC
CAATAGCCAATATTGATTTATGCTATATAACCAATGAATAATATGGCTAATGGCCAATATTGAGTCAACG
CCACTGTGCATGAAGCTCGTAATTGTTATCCGCTCACAATTAAGGGCGACACAAAATTTATTCTAAATGA
TAATAAATACTGATAACATCTTATAGTTTGTATTATATTTTGTATTATCGTTGACATGTATAATTTTGAT
ATCAAAAACTGATTTTCCCTTTATTATTTTCGAGATTTATTTTCTTAATTCTCTTTAACAAACTAGAAAT
ATTGTATATACAAAAAATCATAAATAATAGATGAATAGTTTAATTATAGGTGTTCATCAATCGAAAAAGC
AACGTATCTTATTTAAAGTGCGTTGCTTTTTTCTCATTTATAAGGTTAAATAATTCTCATATATCAAGCA
AAGTGACAGGCGCCCTTAAATATTCTGACAAATGCTCTTTCCCTAAACTCCCCCCATAAAAAAACCCGCC
GAAGCGGGTTTTTACGTTATTTGCGGATTAACGATTACTCGTTATCAGAACCGCCCAGGGGGCCCGAGCT
TAAGACTGGCCGTCGTTTTACAACACAGAAAGAGTTTGTAGAAACGCAAAAAGGCCATCCGTCAGGGGCC
TTCTGCTTAGTTTGATGCCTGGCAGTTCCCTACTCTCGCCTTCCGCTTCCTCGCTCACTGACTCGCTGCG
CTCGGTCGTTCGGCTGCGGCGAGCGGTATCAGCTCACTCAAAGGCGGTAATACGGTTATCCACAGAATCA
GGGGATAACGCAGGAAAGAACATGTGAGCAAAAGGCCAGCAAAAGGCCAGGAACCGTAAAAAGGCCGCGT
TGCTGGCGTTTTTCCATAGGCTCCGCCCCCCTGACGAGCATCACAAAAATCGACGCTCAAGTCAGAGGTG
GCGAAACCCGACAGGACTATAAAGATACCAGGCGTTTCCCCCTGGAAGCTCCCTCGTGCGCTCTCCTGTT
CCGACCCTGCCGCTTACCGGATACCTGTCCGCCTTTCTCCCTTCGGGAAGCGTGGCGCTTTCTCATAGCT
CACGCTGTAGGTATCTCAGTTCGGTGTAGGTCGTTCGCTCCAAGCTGGGCTGTGTGCACGAACCCCCCGT
TCAGCCCGACCGCTGCGCCTTATCCGGTAACTATCGTCTTGAGTCCAACCCGGTAAGACACGACTTATCG
CCACTGGCAGCAGCCACTGGTAACAGGATTAGCAGAGCGAGGTATGTAGGCGGTGCTACAGAGTTCTTGA
AGTGGTGGGCTAACTACGGCTACACTAGAAGAACAGTATTTGGTATCTGCGCTCTGCTGAAGCCAGTTAC
CTTCGGAAAAAGAGTTGGTAGCTCTTGATCCGGCAAACAAACCACCGCTGGTAGCGGTGGTTTTTTTGTT
TGCAAGCAGCAGATTACGCGCAGAAAAAAAGGATCTCAAGAAGATCCTTTGATCTTTTCTACGGGGTCTG
ACGCTCAGTGGAACGACGCGCGCGTAACTCACGTTAAGGGATTTTGGTCATGAGCAAGGGGTGTTATGAG
CCATATTCAGGTATAAATGGGCTCGCGATAATGTTCAGAATTGGTTAATTGGTTGTAACACTGACCCCTA
TTTGTTTATTTTTCTAAATACATTCAAATATGTATCCGCTCATGAGACAATAACCCTGATAAATGCTTCA
ATAATATTGAAAAAGGAAGAATATGAGTATTCAACATTTCCGTGTCGCCCTTATTCCCTTTTTTGCGGCA
TTTTGCCTTCCTGTTTTTGCTCACCCAGAAACGCTGGTGAAAGTAAAAGATGCTGAAGATCAGTTGGGTG
CACGAGTGGGTTACATCGAACTGGATCTCAACAGCGGTAAGATCCTTGAGAGTTTTCGCCCCGAAGAACG
TTTTCCAATGATGAGCACTTTTAAAGTTCTGCTATGTGGCGCGGTATTATCCCGTATTGACGCCGGGCAA
GAGCAACTCGGTCGCCGCATACACTATTCTCAGAATGACTTGGTTGAGTACTCACCAGTCACAGAAAAGC
ATCTTACGGATGGCATGACAGTAAGAGAATTATGCAGTGCTGCCATAACCATGAGTGATAACACTGCGGC
CAACTTACTTCTGACAACGATCGGAGGACCGAAGGAGCTAACCGCTTTTTTGCACAACATGGGGGATCAT
GTAACTCGCCTTGATCGTTGGGAACCGGAGCTGAATGAAGCCATACCAAACGACGAGCGTGACACCACGA
TGCCTGTAGCGATGGCAACAACGTTGCGCAAACTATTAACTGGCGAACTACTTACTCTAGCTTCCCGGCA
ACAATTAATAGACTGGATGGAGGCGGATAAAGTTGCAGGACCACTTCTGCGCTCGGCCCTTCCGGCTGGC
TGGTTTATTGCTGATAAATCCGGAGCCGGTGAGCGTGGTTCTCGCGGTATCATCGCAGCGCTGGGGCCAG
ATGGTAAGCCCTCCCGTATCGTAGTTATCTACACGACGGGGAGTCAGGCAACTATGGATGAACGAAATAG
ACAGATCGCTGAGATAGGTGCCTCACTGATTAAGCATTGGTAATGACCATGATTACGCCAAGCTCTAGCT
AGAGGTCGACGGTATACAGACATGATAAGATACATTGATGAGTTTGGACAAACCACAACTAGAATGCAGT
GAAAAAAATGCTTTATTTGTGAAATTTGTGATGCTATTGCTTTATTTGTAACCATTATAAGCTGCAATAA
ACAAGTTGGGGTGGGCGAAGAACTCCAGCATGAGATCCCCGCGCTGGAGGATCATCCAGCCGGCGTCCCG
GAAAACGATTCCGAAGCCCAACCTTTCATAGAAGGCGGCGGTGGAATCGAAATCTCGTAGCACGTGTCAG
GCACCGGGCTTGCGGGTCATGCACCAGGTGCGCGGTCCTTCGGGCACCTCGACGTCGGCGGTGACGGTGA
AGCCGAGCCGCTCGTAGAAGGGGAGGTTGCGGGGCGCGGATGTCTCCAGGAAGGCGGGCACCCCGGCGCG
CTCGGCCGCCTCCACTCCGGGGAGCACGACGGCGCTGCCCAGACCCTTGCCCTGGTGGTCGGGCGAGACG
CCGACGGTGGCCAGGAACCACGCGGGCTCCTTGGGCCGGTGCGGCGCCAGGAGGCCTTCCATCTGTTGCT
GCGCGGCCAGCCGGGAACCGCTCAACTCGGCCATGCGCGGGCCGATCTCGGCGAACACCGCCCCCGCTTC
GACGCTCTCCGGCGTGGTCCAGACCGCCACCGCGGCGCCGTCGTCCGCGACCCACACCTTGCCGATGTCG
AGCCCGACGCGCGTGAGGAAGAGTTCTTGCAGCTCGGTGACCCGCTCGATGTGGCGGTCCGGATCGACGG
TGTGGCGCGTGGCGGGGTAGTCGGCGAACGCGGCGGCGAGGGTGCGTACGGCCCTGGGGACGTCGTCGCG
GGTGGCGAGGCGCACCGTGGGCTTGTACTCGGTCATGGTTTAGTTCCTCACCTTGTCGTATTATACTATG
CCGATATACTATGCCGATGATTAATTGTCAACACGTGCTGATCAGATCCGAAAATGGATATACAAGCTCC
CGGGAGCTTTTTGCAAAAGCCTAGGCCTCCAAAAAAGCCTCCTCACTACTTCTGGAATAGCTCAGAGGCA
GAGGCGGCCTCGGCCTCTGCATAAATAAAAAAAATTAGTCAGCCATGGGGCGGAGAATGGGCGGAACTGG
GCGGAGTTAGGGGCGGGATGGGCGGAGTTAGGGGCGGGACTATGGTTGCTGACTAATTGAGATGCATGCT
TTGCATACTTCTGCCTGCTGGGGAGCCTGGGGACTTTCCACACCTGGTTGCTGACTAATTGAGATGCATG
CTTTGCATACTTCTGCCTGCTGGGGAGCCTGGGGACTTTCCACACCCTAACTGACACACATTCCACAGAA
TTAATTCGCGTTAAATTTTTGTTAAATCAGCTCATTTTTTAACCAATAGGCCGAAATCGGCAAAATCCCT
TATAAATCAAAAGAATAGACCGAGATAGGGTTGAGTGTTGTGATGCAATTTCCTCATTTTATTAGGAAAG
GACAGTGGGAGTGGCACCTTCCAGGGTCAAGGAAGGCACGGGGGAGGGGCAAACAACAGATGGCTGGCAA
CTAGAAGGCACAGTCGAGGCTGATTTTCTCTATCTATTTATTTTACTACTCAAGACTATCTTGCAAAGTA
GAAGAACCCTGTCTGCAGTATGACGACCGTGTATACCCGATTGGCTTACCGGGTAACGCGTTGTGCCAGT
GACTACAGGCCGGCCTTAGTGGTGATGGTGGTGGTGTTCATGCCACTCAATCTTCTGAGCCTCGAAAATA
TCATTAAGACCGCTGCCGCCGGGGCTCAGGCTCAGGGACTTCTGGGTGTAGTGGTTGTGCAGGGCCTCGT
GCATCACGCTGCAGCTGAACACGTTGCCCTGCTGCCACCTGGACTTGTCCACGGTCAGCTTGCTGTACAG
GAAGAAGCTGCCGTCGCTGTCCAGCACTGGGGGGGTGGTCTTGTAGTTGTTCTCGGGCTGGCCGTTGCTC
TCCCACTCCACGGCGATATCGCTGGGGTAGAAGCCCTTCACCAGACAGGTCAGGGACACCTGGTTCTTGG
TCATCTCCTCCCGGCTGGGGGGCAGG
Features (pLannotate 1.2.2; 21 found; start..end, strand, type, name):
    405..2705    -  CDS            SEMA3E: SEM3E_HUMAN - Also known as KIAA0331, SEMAH. Experimental evidence at protein level: Swiss-Prot protein existence level 1. Plays an important role in signaling via the cell surface receptor PLXND1. Mediates reorganization of the actin cytoskeleton, leading to the retraction of cell projections. Promotes focal adhesion disassembly and inhibits adhesion of endothelial cells to the extracellular matrix. Regulates angiogenesis, both during embryogenesis and after birth. Can down-regulate sprouting angiogenesis. Required for normal vascular patterning during embryogenesis. Plays an important role i
   2763..2800    -  CDS            IgH signal sequence (fragment): signal sequence from the mouse immunoglobulin heavy chain variable region
   2804..2822    -  promoter       SP6 promoter: promoter for bacteriophage SP6 RNA polymerase
   2874..2917    -  intron         CMV intron (fragment): modified intron A from human cytomegalovirus
   3053..3256    -  promoter       CMV promoter: human cytomegalovirus (CMV) immediate early promoter
   3257..3560    -  enhancer       CMV enhancer: human cytomegalovirus immediate early enhancer
   3803..3819    -  protein_bind   lac operator: The lac repressor binds to the lac operator to inhibit transcription in E. coli. This inhibition can be relieved by adding lactose or isopropyl-β-D-thiogalactopyranoside (IPTG). lac repressor encoded by lacI
   4275..4294    +  CDS            lacZα (fragment): LacZα fragment of β-galactosidase; lacZ fragment
   4319..4336    -  terminator     rrnB T2 terminator (fragment): transcription terminator T2 from the E. coli rrnB gene
   4561..5149    -  rep_origin     ori: high-copy-number ColE1/pMB1/pBR322/pUC origin of replication
   5260..5284    +  CDS            KanR (fragment): aminoglycoside phosphotransferase; aph(3')-Ia; confers resistance to kanamycin
   5314..5410    +  promoter       AmpR promoter (fragment): bla
   5413..6273    +  CDS            AmpR: β-lactamase; bla; confers resistance to ampicillin, carbenicillin, and related antibiotics
   6326..6447    -  polyA_signal   SV40 poly(A) signal: SV40 polyadenylation signal
   6442..6567    -  CDS            ble (fragment): BLE_KLEPN - Experimental evidence at protein level: Swiss-Prot protein existence level 1. Binding protein with a strong affinity to the bleomycin family of antibiotics. Binds to CL990; an antimitotic-antibiotic compound. From Klebsiella pneumoniae.
   6577..7176    -  CDS            PuroR (fragment): puromycin N-acetyltransferase; pac from Streptomyces; confers resistance to puromycin
   7195..7242    -  promoter       EM7 promoter: synthetic bacterial promoter&nbsp
   7290..7619    -  promoter       SV40 promoter: SV40 enhancer and early promoter
   7633..7741    -  rep_origin     f1 ori (fragment): f1 bacteriophage origin of replication; arrow indicates direction of (+) strand synthesis
   7742..7853    -  polyA_signal   bGH poly(A) signal: bovine growth hormone polyadenylation signal
   8068..389     -  CDS            IGHG1 (fragment) (across the origin): IGHG1_HUMAN - Experimental evidence at protein level: Swiss-Prot protein existence level 1. Constant region of immunoglobulin heavy chains. Immunoglobulins, also known as antibodies, are membrane-bound or secreted glycoproteins produced by B lymphocytes. In the recognition phase of humoral immunity, the membrane-bound immunoglobulins serve as receptors which, upon binding of a specific antigen, trigger the clonal expansion and differentiation of B lymphocytes into immunoglobulins- secreting plasma cells. Secreted immunoglobulins mediate the effector phase of humoral immunity, which results in
