[The description below was written by a language model from this plasmid's Addgene catalogue record and pLannotate feature annotations shown in this document.]
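Description:
pD649-HAsp-SEMA3E-Fc(DAPA)-AviTag-6xHis is a mammalian expression plasmid built on the pD649 backbone for producing human semaphorin 3E (SEMA3E) as a secreted Fc fusion protein. It is propagated in E. coli through a high-copy ColE1/pUC-type origin with ampicillin selection (β-lactamase). The annotated sequence also carries an SV40 promoter/EM7 promoter unit driving a puromycin N-acetyltransferase sequence (annotated as a fragment) with an SV40 polyadenylation signal, which would in principle allow selection in mammalian cells, although the record does not describe that use. Short remnants of f1 ori, KanR, ble, lacZα and a lac operator are also annotated and appear to be backbone vestiges. The depositor notes that some plasmids in this collection may carry an IS4-like transposase insertion upstream of the CMV promoter. No such element appears in this feature table.

The expression cassette runs from the CMV enhancer and immediate-early promoter, through a fragment of CMV intron A and an SP6 promoter (usable for in vitro transcription or sequencing), into a leader peptide. The construct name calls this leader "HAsp", while the automated annotation matches it to part of a mouse immunoglobulin heavy-chain signal sequence. The SEMA3E coding sequence, cloned between preserved NotI and AscI sites, is fused in frame to a human IgG1 Fc region, followed according to the catalogue entry by an AviTag and a 6xHis tag, and the unit ends at a bGH polyadenylation signal. The Fc carries the D265A and P329A (DAPA) substitutions, which are generally used to reduce Fc effector interactions. The Fc dimerises the protein, the AviTag permits site-specific biotinylation, and the His tag allows metal-affinity purification. The construct belongs to a collection made for systematic screening of human cell-surface and secreted protein interactions.
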