Addgene plasmid #156970: pD649-HAsp-SEMA3E-Fc(DAPA)-AviTag-6xHis
Purpose: Mammalian expression of secreted protein fused to Fc(DAPA)-Avi-6xHis.
Depositing lab: Chris Garcia. Depositing organization: Stanford University. Publication: A Human IgSF Cell-Surface Interactome Reveals a Complex Network of Protein-Protein Interactions. Wojtowicz WM, Vielmetter J, Fernandes RA, Siepe DH, Eastman CL, Chisholm GB, Cox S, Klock H, Anderson PW, Rue SM, Miller JJ, Glaser SM, Bragstad ML, Vance J, Lam AW, Lesley SA, Zinn K, Garcia KC. Cell. 2020 Aug 20;182(4):1027-1043.e17. doi: 10.1016/j.cell.2020.07.025. PubMed 32822567.
Backbone
  Vector backbone: pD649
  Backbone size w/o insert (bp): 6106
  Vector type: Mammalian Expression
Growth in bacteria
  Bacterial resistance: Ampicillin, 100 μg/mL
  Growth temperature: 37°C
  Growth strain: DH5alpha
  Copy number: High Copy
Gene/Insert
  Gene/Insert name: SEMA3E (alt name: SEM3E)
  Species: H. sapiens (human)
  Insert size (bp): 2250
  Mutation: Fc region of human IgG contains D265A and P329A mutations (DAPA)
  Entrez Gene: SEMA3E (a.k.a. M-SEMAH, M-SemaK, SEMAH, coll-5)
  Promoter: CMV/SP6
  Tag / fusion protein: Fc(DAPA)-AviTag-6xHis (C terminal on backbone)
  Cloning method: Restriction Enzyme; 5′ cloning site GCGGCCGC (not destroyed); 3′ cloning site GGCGCGCC (not destroyed)
  Sequencing primers: 5′ ATTTAGGTGACACTATAG; 3′ CACGTACCAGTTGAACTTCACC
Resource information
  A portion of this plasmid was derived from a plasmid made by: synthesis by ThermoFisher
Terms and licenses: Academic/Nonprofit Terms; Industry Terms: Not Available to Industry
Depositor comments: Some plasmids in this collection may have an IS4-like element ISVsa5 family transposase upstream of the CMV promoter.
How to cite: pD649-HAsp-SEMA3E-Fc(DAPA)-AviTag-6xHis was a gift from Chris Garcia (Addgene plasmid # 156970 ; http://n2t.net/addgene:156970 ; RRID:Addgene_156970)
