>Addgene plasmid #156970 | pD649-HAsp-SEMA3E-Fc(DAPA)-AviTag-6xHis | depositor partial sequence | sequence record 303050 | insert (secreted protein)
GCTGATACAACACATCCTAGACTGCGGCTGAGCCACAAAGAGCTGCTGAACCTGAACCGGACCAGCATCT
TTCACAGCCCCTTCGGCTTTCTGGACCTGCACACAATGCTGCTGGACGAGTACCAAGAGAGACTGTTCGT
CGGCGGCAGAGATCTGGTGTACAGCCTGAGCCTGGAACGGATCAGCGACGGCTACAAAGAGATCCACTGG
CCTAGCACAGCCCTGAAGATGGAAGAGTGCATCATGAAGGGCAAAGACGCCGGCGAGTGTGCCAATTATG
TGCGGGTGCTGCACCACTACAACAGAACCCATCTGCTGACCTGCGGCACCGGCGCTTTTGATCCTGTGTG
CGCCTTTATCAGAGTGGGCTACCACCTGGAAGATCCTCTGTTTCACCTGGAAAGCCCCAGAAGCGAGCGC
GGCAGAGGCAGATGTCCATTTGATCCCAGCAGCAGCTTCATCAGCACCCTGATCGGATCTGAGCTGTTCG
CCGGCCTGTACAGCGACTATTGGAGCAGAGATGCCGCCATCTTCCGGTCTATGGGCAGACTGGCCCACAT
CAGAACCGAGCACGATGACGAGAGACTGCTGAAAGAACCCAAGTTCGTGGGCAGCTACATGATCCCCGAC
AACGAGGACAGGGACGACAACAAGGTGTACTTCTTCTTCACCGAGAAGGCCCTGGAAGCCGAGAACAATG
CCCACGCCATCTACACCAGAGTGGGGAGACTGTGTGTGAACGACGTTGGCGGCCAGAGAATCCTGGTCAA
CAAGTGGTCCACCTTCCTGAAGGCCAGACTCGTGTGTAGCGTGCCCGGCATGAATGGCATCGACACCTAC
TTCGACGAGCTGGAAGATGTGTTCCTGCTGCCTACCAGGGACCACAAGAACCCTGTGATCTTCGGCCTGT
TCAACACCACCAGCAACATCTTCAGAGGCCACGCCATTTGCGTGTACCACATGTCTAGCATCAGAGCCGC
CTTCAACGGCCCCTATGCTCACAAAGAGGGCCCCGAGTATCATTGGAGCGTGTACGAGGGCAAAGTGCCC
TATCCTAGACCTGGCAGCTGCGCCTCTAAAGTGAATGGCGGCAGATACGGCACCACCAAGGACTACCCTG
ACGACGCCATCAGATTCGCCAGATCTCACCCTCTGATGTACCAGGCCATCAAGCCCGCTCACAAGAAGCC
CATCCTGGTTAAGACCGACGGCAAGTACAACCTGAAGCAGATCGCCGTGGACAGAGTGGAAGCTGAGGAT
GGCCAGTACGACGTGCTGTTCATCGGCACCGACAACGGCATCGTGCTGAAAGTGATCACCATCTACAATC
AAGAGATGGAATCCATGGAAGAAGTGATCCTGGAAGAACTCCAGATCTTCAAGGACCCCGTGCCTATCAT
CAGCATGGAAATCAGCAGCAAGCGGCAGCAGCTGTACATCGGCTCTGCATCTGCTGTGGCCCAAGTGCGG
TTCCACCACTGTGATATGTATGGCAGCGCCTGCGCCGATTGCTGCCTGGCCAGAGATCCATATTGTGCCT
GGGATGGCATCAGCTGCAGCCGGTACTATCCTACAGGCACCCACGCCAAGAGAAGATTCAGACGGCAGGA
TGTGCGGCACGGAAATGCCGCTCAGCAGTGCTTTGGACAGCAGTTTGTGGGCGACGCCCTGGACAAGACA
GAGGAACACCTGGCCTACGGCATCGAGAACAACAGCACACTGCTGGAATGCACCCCTCGGAGTCTGCAGG
CCAAAGTGATTTGGTTCGTGCAGAAGGGCCGCGAGACACGGAAAGAGGAAGTCAAGACAGACGACCGCGT
GGTCAAGATGGATCTGGGCCTGCTGTTCCTGAGACTGCACAAGTCTGACGCCGGCACCTACTTTTGCCAG
ACCGTGGAACACAGCTTCGTGCACACAGTGCGGAAGATCACCCTCGAGGTGGTGGAAGAAGAGAAGGTCG
AGGACATGTTCAACAAGGACGACGAAGAGGACCGGCACCACAGAATGCCTTGTCCTGCTCAGAGCAGCAT
CTCTCAGGGCGCCAAGCCTTGGTACAAAGAGTTCCTGCAGCTCATCGGCTACAGCAACTTCCAGCGAGTG
GAAGAGTACTGCGAGAAAGTGTGGTGCACCGACCGGAAGCGGAAGAAACTGAAGATGAGCCCCTCCAAGT
GGAAGTACGCCAATCCTCAAGAGAAAAAGCTGCGGAGCAAGCCCGAGCACTACAGACTGCCTAGACACAC
CCTGGACTCT
